>Addgene plasmid #188599 | pAFMW-Nbr[R272A,K276A, R280A,K284A] | addgene full sequence | sequence record 375982 | Addgene NGS Result
GCGCCCAATACGCAAACCGCCTCTCCCCGCGCGTTGGCCGATTCATTAATGCAGGCAACTCGTGAAAGGT
AGGCGGATCAGCGGCCGCAGCATGCAATTCTATATTCTAAAAACACAAATGATACTTCTAAAAAAAAATC
ATGAATGGCATCAACTCTGAATCAAATCTTTGCAGATGCACCTACTTCTCATTTCCACTGTCACATCATT
TTTCCAGATCTCGCTGCCTGTTATGTGGCCCACAAACCAAGACACGTTTTATGGCCATTAAAGCTGGCTG
ATCGTCGCCAAACACCAAATACATAATGAATATGTACACATTCGAGAAAGAAGCGATCAAAGAAGCGTCT
TCGGGCGGAGTAGGAGAATGCGGAGGAGAAGGAGAACGAGCTGATCTAGTATCTCTCCACAATCCAATGC
CAACTGACCAACTGGCCATATTCGGAGCAATTTGAAGCCAATTTCCATCGCCTGGCGATCGCTCCATTCT
TGGCTATATGTTTTTCACCGTTACCCGGGGCCATTTTCAAAGACTCGTCGGCAAGATAAGATTGTGTCAC
TCGCTGTCTCTCTTCATTTGTCGAAGAATGCTGAGGAATTTCGCGATGACGTCGGCGAGTATTTTGAAGA
ATGAGAATAATTTGTATTTATACGAAAATCAGTTAGTGGAATTTTCTACAAAAACATGTTATCTATAGAT
AATTTTGTTGCAAAATATGTTGACTATGACAAAGATTGTATGTATATACCTTTAATGTATTCTCATTTTC
TTATGTATTTATAATGGCAATGATGATACTGATGATATTTTAAGATGATGCCAGACCAAAAGGCTTGAAT
TTCTGCGTCTTTTGCCGAACGCAGTGCATGTGCAATTGTTGTTTTTTGGAATATTCAATTTTCGGACTGT
CCGCTTTGATTTCAGTTTCTTGGCTTATTCAAAAAGCAAAGTAAAGCCAAAAAAGCGAGATGGCAATACC
AAATGCGGCAAAACGGTAGTGGAAGGAAAGGGGTGCGGGGCAGCGGAAGGAAGGGTGGGGCGGGGCGTGG
CGGGGTCTGTGGCTGGGCGCGACGTCACCGACGTTGGAGCCACTCCTTTGACCATGTGTGCGTGTGTGTA
TTATTCGTGTCTCGCCACTCGCCGGTTGTTTTTTTCTTTTTATGCTGCGCTCTCTCTAGCGCCATCTCGC
TTACGCATGCTCAACGCACCGCATGTTGCCGTTTCCTTTTATGCGTCATTTTGGCTCGAAATAGGCAATT
ATTTAAACAAAGATTAGTCAACGAAAACGCTAAAATAAATAAGTCTACAATATGGTTACTTATTGCCATG
TGTGTGCAGCCAACGATAGCAACAAAAGCAACAACACAGGTGGCTTTCCCTCTTTCACTTTTTGTTTGCA
AGCCGCGTGCGAGCAAGACGGCACGACCGGCAAACGCAATTACGCTGACAAAGAGCAGACGAAGTTTTGG
CGAAAAACATCAAGGCGCCTGATACGAATGCATTTGCAATAACAATTGCGATATTTAATATTGTTTATGA
AGCTGTTTGACTTCAAAACACACAAAAAAAAAAATAAAACAAATTATTTGAAAGAGAATTAGGAATCGGA
CGCTTATCGTTAGGGTAACAACAAGAAATGCTTACTGAGTCACAGCCTCTGGAAAACTGCCGCAAGCCAG
AGAGAGAGAGAAAAAGAGGGAGAGCAGCTTAGACCGCATGTGCTTGTGTGTGAGGCGTCTCTCTCTTCGT
CTCTGTTGCGCAAACGCATAGACTGCACTGAAAAAATCGATTACCTATTTTTTATGAATGAATATTTGCA
CTATTACTATTCAAAACTATTAAGATAGCAATCACATTCAATAGCCAAATACTATACCACCTGAGCGATG
CAACGAAATGATCAATTTGAGCAAAAATGCTGCATATTTAGGACGGCATCATTATAGAAATGCTTCTTGC
TGTGTACTTTTCTCTCGTCTGGCAGCTGTTTCGCCGTTATTGTTAAAACCGGCTTAAGTTAGGTGTGTTT
TCTACGACTAGTGAATGCCCTACTAGAAGATGTGTGTTGCACAAAATGTCCCTGGAATAACCAATTTGAA
GTGCAGATAGCAGTAAACGTAAGCTAATATGAATATTATTTAACTGTAATGTTTTAATATCGCTGGACAT
TACTAATAAACCCACTATAAACACATGTACATATGTATGTTTTGGCATACAATGAGTAGTTGGGGAAAAA
ATGTGTAAAAGCACCGTGACCATCACAGCATAAAGATAACCAGCTGAAGTATCGAATATGAGTAACCCCC
AAATTGAATCACATGCCGCAACTGATAGGACCCATGGAAGTACACTCTTCATGGCGATATACAAGACACA
CACAAGCACGAACACCCAGTTGCGGAGGAAATTCTCCGTAAATGAAAACCCAATCGGCGAACAATTCATA
CCCATATATGGTAAAAGTTTTGAACGCGACTTGAGAGCGGAGAGCATTGCGGCTGATAAGGTTTTAGCGC
TAAGCGGGCTTTATAAAACGGGCTGCGGGACCAGTTTTCATATCACTACCGTTTGAGTTCTTGTGCTGTG
TGGATACTCCTCCCGACACAAAGCCGCTCCATCAGCCAGCAGTCGTCTAATCCAGAGACCCCGGATCCAG
ATATCGAGGCCTGTCTAGAGAAGCTTGTTCGAATCTCGAGTGCGCGCTTCCGGAGGTATACACCTAGGCG
GTACCACTGCAGTGAATTCGGAGCTCCGCCACCATGGACTACAAAGACCATGACGGTGATTATAAAGATC
ATGACATCGATTACAAGGATGACGATGACAAGCACCGGTTGAGCTCCGCCACCATGGAGCAAAAGCTCAT
TTCTGAAGAGGACTTGAATGAAATGGAGCAAAAGCTCATTTCTGAAGAGGACTTGAATGAAATGGAGCAA
AAGCTCATTTCTGAAGAGGACTTGAATGAAATGGAGCAAAAGCTCATTTCTGAAGAGGACTTGAATGAAA
TGGAGCAAAAGCTCATTTCTGAAGAGGACTTGAATGAAATGGAGAGCTTGGGCGACCTCACCATGGAGCA
AAAGCTCATTTCTGAAGAGGACTTGAATCACCGGTATACAAGTTTGTACAAAAAAGCAGGCTCCGCGGCC
GCCCCCTTCACCATGGCACGCAAGAGCCACATGTACAACGCAATACCCGCCGGCTTTGAGTCGGACGAGG
AGAACATGGAGAACCTAATGAGCAACCTGAAGATCAAGCGCTTGGAGGACATCACGACAGGTGCTGGAAT
CGACGGCTGTAACTTTGACGCCACCTTGGACGCAAAGGCGGAGGAGTTTTTTAAGCTGTTCCGCGAGAAG
TGGAACATGTATAGCAAGAAAAAGTCGCCACATCTGCGCCAGGAATTTGGAAGGGCTTTAATGGGCCATC
AGGATCCTTTGCTCCTGGCCCTGAAGATCTTCGCCAACTGCCCAGACAGCAGCAACATCAAGACGAAGAG
CTTGTCACATTTTGTGCTGGACACGGTTTGCAAGCTCCACAAGGATTTCCCGCATCTTGGCGAGGGCTGT
GATCCCAACACCAGCATGATAGCCTTTAACTTTGTCAAGACCTCCGGCTTGCTGGCCCTCAACAATGCTG
TTATCCATGCCTACAGTCTACGTCAGATCCGCGACCTACTGCTTCCCAAGTTGCGCGAACTCCTGGACAA
CGGGCTTTACAAAGAGGTCACCCAATGGTCCATCAGTCTGCAGTTGACGCACGAGTTCGACATGCTGGAA
CTGGCTTTCCCGCTGATTGCAATTGAGAAACTACCACTGGCCGAGGAATATCTGGACCATGCCACACAGC
AGAGGTTGCCCTTTGTCAAGTTCTTGGATTCGTTGCTGCACAAGGAGAAGTCGGTTTTAGAGCTCTGCGA
GCATCTACTCGATCGGTACAAAAATCTCAAAATTTCCCATAACGTGCTCAGCTATGCGCCTATGGCCGCG
ATTGTGGCGGCACTGGCCAAGGCGTATGGTTTTGACGACGCCGTCACGCCCAACTATAAGTTCACGAAGA
CGTGCAGCTACTTGCATTACCTTTACCGCGAGTACGAGAAGACGCGCATGAACCTGGCCAGTTTCCGGGA
GGTTGTGAGCGTCCATGCCTTTAACCACGAGCTGCGCACGGACTTCGTAAAGTATTTGGCCTCTGCTGGA
GCTCATTCTGAAGCCATCTACTGGTACACGGAGTTCAATATTGACCCGAAAGATTGTCCGTTGGAGATCG
AGACGCAGGTATCGCAAAACGGTGCTGGAAAAGCGTCAGGCTGGGAATCCCCCGGCAAGGAACGCTGTCC
TTCGAGTAGATGTGATATGTACCTGACCATGGACCTGCCCGACGAGTGCCTTATCATTGTGAACAAGGCT
GATGAGTTCGATCGTATGTTATACCATCTGCAGCAGGAGTGCGTCATATACCTGGATTCTGAATGGATGC
AGAGCGTGTGCGGAGACAATCAGCTGTGCGTGCTACAGATCGCCACCGGCCACAATGTCTACCTGATCGA
TTGCCTGGCGCGGGAGAGCTTACGCTCGGAACACTGGCGCTTGCTGGGCGCGAATATCTTTAATAACGTG
AACATCCGTAAGGTGGGGTTCTCTATGGTCAGTGATCTCAGTGTATTGCAGCGGTCACTGCCCCTGCAAC
TGCGCCTTCAAATGCCTCACCACTACTTGGACCTTCGCAATCTCTGGTTGGAGTTAAAAAAGCAGCGCTT
CGGCGTTGAACTTCCCTTCGGCAATGTTAACCGGGCAGGAGACGCCCTTACGGATCTCTCATTGGCATGC
CTTGGCAAGAAACTGAACAAATCAAACCAGTGCTCAAACTGGGCCAATAGACCGCTGCGTCGCGAGCAGA
TTCTTTATGCAGCCATCGATGCGCGGTGTTTGATGCTGATCTACAACACGCTCATTGAACGCGTGTCCTT
CATACAAGCGGTTATCGAAAAGAGCATCGCCAGCAATAACTTTCTCAGGCGGGGTGCCCATGTTAAGTGA
AAGGGTGGGCGCGCCGACCCAGCTTTCTTGTACAAAGTGGTGACGTAAGCTAGCAGGATCTTTGTGAAGG
AACCTTACTTCTGTGGTGTGACATAATTGGACAAACTACCTACAGAGATTTAAAGCTCTAAGGTAAATAT
AAAATTTTTAAGTGTATAATGTGTTAAACTACTGATTCTAATTGTTTGTGTATTTTAGATTCCAACCTAT
GGAACTGATGAATGGGAGCAGTGGTGGAATGCCTTTAATGAGGAAAACCTGTTTTGCTCAGAAGAAATGC
CATCTAGTGATGATGAGGCTACTGCTGACTCTCAACATTCTACTCCTCCAAAAAAGAAGAGAAAGGTAGA
AGACCCCAAGGACTTTCCTTCAGAATTGCTAAGTTTTTTGAGTCATGCTGTGTTTAGTAATAGAACTCTT
GCTTGCTTTGCTATTTACACCACAAAGGAAAAAGCTGCACTGCTATACAAGAAAATTATGGAAAAATATT
CTGTAACCTTTATAAGTAGGCATAACAGTTATAATCATAACATACTGTTTTTTCTTACTCCACACAGGCA
TAGAGTGTCTGCTATTAATAACTATGCTCAAAAATTGTGTACCTTTAGCTTTTTAATTTGTAAAGGGGTT
AATAAGGAATATTTGATGTATAGTGCCTTGACTAGAGATCATAATCAGCCATACCACATTTGTAGAGGTT
TTACTTGCTTTAAAAAACCTCCCACACCTCCCCCTGAACCTGAAACATAAAATGAATGCAATTGTTGTTG
TTAACTTGTTTATTGCAGCTTATAATGGTTACAAATAAAGCAATAGCATCACAAATTTCACAAATAAAGC
ATTTTTTTCACTGCATTCTAGTTGTGGTTTGTCCAAACTCATCAATGTATCTTATCATGTCTGGATCCCG
TTTAAACTACGCGTAATTCAAACAGGGTTCTGGCGTCGTTCTCGTACTGTTTTCCCCAGGCCAGTGCTTT
AGCGTTATTGAAAAAGGAAGAGTATGAGTATTCAACATTTCCGTGTCGCCCTTATTCCCTTTTTTGCGGC
ATTTTGCCTTCCTGTTTTTGCTCACCCAGAAACGCTGGTGAAAGTAAAAGATGCTGAAGATCAGTTGGGT
GCACGAGTGGGTTACATCGAACTGGATCTCAACAGCGGTAAGATCCTTGAGAGTTTTCGCCCCGAAGAAC
GTTTTCCAATGATGAGCACTTTTAAAGTTCTGCTATGTGGCGCGGTATTATCCCGTATTGACGCCGGGCA
AGAGCAACTCGGTCGCCGCATACACTATTCTCAGAATGACTTGGTTGAGTACTCACCAGTCACAGAAAAG
CATCTTACGGATGGCATGACAGTAAGAGAATTATGCAGTGCTGCCATAACCATGAGTGATAACACTGCGG
CCAACTTACTTCTGACAACGATCGGAGGACCGAAGGAGCTAACCGCTTTTTTGCACAACATGGGGGATCA
TGTAACTCGCCTTGATCGTTGGGAACCGGAGCTGAATGAAGCCATACCAAACGACGAGCGTGACACCACG
ATGCCTGTAGCAATGGCAACAACGTTGCGCAAACTATTAACTGGCGAACTACTTACTCTAGCTTCCCGGC
AACAATTAATAGACTGGATGGAGGCGGATAAAGTTGCAGGACCACTTCTGCGCTCGGCCCTTCCGGCTGG
CTGGTTTATTGCTGATAAATCTGGAGCCGGTGAGCGTGGGTCTCGCGGTATCATTGCAGCACTGGGGCCA
GATGGTAAGCCCTCCCGTATCGTAGTTATCTACACGACGGGGAGTCAGGCAACTATGGATGAACGAAATA
GACAGATCGCTGAGATAGGTGCCTCACTGATTAAGCATTGGTAACTGTCAGACCAAGTTTACTCATATAT
ACTTTAGATTGATTTAAAACTTCATTTTTAATTTAAAAGGATCTAGGTGAAGATCCTTTTTGATAATCTC
ATGACCAAAATCCCTTAACGTGAGTTTTCGTTCCACTGAGCGTCAGACCCCGTAGAAAAGATCAAAGGAT
CTTCTTGAGATCCTTTTTTTCTGCGCGTAATCTGCTGCTTGCAAACAAAAAAACCACCGCTACCAGCGGT
GGTTTGTTTGCCGGATCAAGAGCTACCAACTCTTTTTCCGAAGGTAACTGGCTTCAGCAGAGCGCAGATA
CCAAATACTGTTCTTCTAGTGTAGCCGTAGTTAGGCCACCACTTCAAGAACTCTGTAGCACCGCCTACAT
ACCTCGCTCTGCTAATCCTGTTACCAGTGGCTGCTGCCAGTGGCGATAAGTCGTGTCTTACCGGGTTGGA
CTCAAGACGATAGTTACCGGATAAGGCGCAGCGGTCGGGCTGAACGGGGGGTTCGTGCACACAGCCCAGC
TTGGAGCGAACGACCTACACCGAACTGAGATACCTACAGCGTGAGCTATGAGAAAGCGCCACGCTTCCCG
AAGGGAGAAAGGCGGACAGGTATCCGGTAAGCGGCAGGGTCGGAACAGGAGAGCGCACGAGGGAGCTTCC
AGGGGGAAACGCCTGGTATCTTTATAGTCCTGTCGGGTTTCGCCACCTCTGACTTGAGCGTCGATTTTTG
TGATGCTCGTCAGGGGGGCGGAGCCTATGGAAAAACGCCAGCAACGCGGCCTTTTTACGGTTCCTGGCCT
TTTGCTGGCCTTTTGCTCACATGTTCTTTCCTGCGTTATCCCCTGATTCTGTGGATAACCGTATTACCGC
CTTTGAGTGAGCTGATACCGCTCGCCGCAGCCGAACGACCGAGCGCAGCGAGTCAGTGAGCGAGGAAGCG
GAAGA
Features (pLannotate 1.2.2; 21 found; start..end, strand, type, name):
      1..54      +  CDS            lacI (fragment): lac repressor; lacI; The lac repressor binds to the lac operator to inhibit transcription in E. coli. This inhibition can be relieved by adding lactose or isopropyl-β-D-thiogalactopyranoside (IPTG).
    140..2649    +  promoter       Ac5 promoter: Drosophila melanogaster actin 5C promoter
   2767..2832    +  CDS            3xFLAG: three tandem FLAG® epitope tags, followed by an enterokinase cleavage site
   2857..2886    +  CDS            Myc: Myc (human c-Myc proto-oncogene) epitope tag
   2896..2925    +  CDS            Myc: Myc (human c-Myc proto-oncogene) epitope tag
   2935..2964    +  CDS            Myc: Myc (human c-Myc proto-oncogene) epitope tag
   2974..3003    +  CDS            Myc: Myc (human c-Myc proto-oncogene) epitope tag
   3013..3042    +  CDS            Myc: Myc (human c-Myc proto-oncogene) epitope tag
   3076..3105    +  CDS            Myc: Myc (human c-Myc proto-oncogene) epitope tag
   3118..3142    +  protein_bind   attB1: mutant version of attB; recombination site for the Gateway® BP reaction BP Clonase™
   3163..5037    +  CDS            Nbr: MUT7_DROME - Experimental evidence at protein level: Swiss-Prot protein existence level 1. Possesses 3'-5' exoribonuclease activity. Required for 3'-end trimming of AGO1-bound miRNAs, in particular multiple-isoform miRNAs, which represents a critical step in miRNA maturation. From Drosophila melanogaster (Fruit fly).
   5057..5081    -  protein_bind   attB2: mutant version of attB; recombination site for the Gateway® BP reaction BP Clonase™
   5097..5171    +  CDS            small t antigen (fragment): SV40 (simian virus 40) small t antigen
   5173..5238    +  intron         small t intron: SV40 (simian virus 40) small t antigen intron
   5368..5388    +  CDS            SV40 NLS: nuclear localization signal of SV40 (simian virus 40) large T antigen
   5707..5790    +  CDS            large T antigen (fragment): large T antigen from SV40 (simian virus 40)
   5813..5947    +  polyA_signal   SV40 poly(A) signal: SV40 polyadenylation signal
   5965..6027    -  CDS            Exo (fragment): 5' to 3' double-stranded DNA exonuclease in the λ Red system; exo; creates 3' single-stranded DNA tails
   6026..6043    +  promoter       AmpR promoter (fragment): bla
   6044..6904    +  CDS            AmpR: β-lactamase; bla; confers resistance to ampicillin, carbenicillin, and related antibiotics
   7075..7663    +  rep_origin     ori: high-copy-number ColE1/pMB1/pBR322/pUC origin of replication
