[The description below was written by a language model from this plasmid's Addgene catalogue record and pLannotate feature annotations shown in this document.]
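Description:
pAFMW-Nbr[R272A,K276A,R280A,K284A] is a 7.8 kb insect expression plasmid built by Gateway cloning into the pAFMW destination backbone, designed to produce an epitope-tagged mutant of the Drosophila melanogaster protein Nibbler (Nbr, CG9247) in S2 cells. It is propagated in E. coli through a high-copy ColE1/pUC-type origin and selected with ampicillin via the β-lactamase gene. The record lists no selectable marker for insect cells, so the plasmid appears suited to transient transfection or to co-transfection with a separate selection plasmid.

Expression is driven by the strong, constitutive Drosophila actin 5C (Ac5) promoter. Downstream of it lies an N-terminal tag block consisting of a 3xFLAG epitope followed by six annotated copies of the Myc epitope. This block reads through the attB1 recombination scar into the Nbr coding sequence, and attB2 flanks the far end of the insert. Transcript processing is provided by an SV40-derived 3' region containing the small t antigen intron and the SV40 polyadenylation signal. The small t, large T and NLS fragments annotated there are remnants of that SV40 segment rather than expressed parts of the fusion, and the short lacI and λ Exo hits are likely incidental backbone matches.

Nibbler is a 3'-5' exoribonuclease that trims the 3' ends of AGO1-bound microRNAs during their maturation. This variant replaces four basic residues (R272, K276, R280, K284) with alanine. The construct belongs to a set of Flag-tagged Nibbler variants used for structure-function analysis of miRNA 3'-end trimming, where the tags allow detection or immunoprecipitation of the mutant protein. The record does not state the specific functional consequence of these substitutions.
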