Addgene plasmid #188599: pAFMW-Nbr[R272A,K276A, R280A,K284A]
Purpose: Flag-tagged Nibbler variants expression in Drosophila S2 cells
Depositing lab: Stefan Ameres. Depositing organization: Institut fuer Molekulare Biotechnologie (IMBA). Publication: Structure-function analysis of microRNA 3'-end trimming by Nibbler. Xie W, Sowemimo I, Hayashi R, Wang J, Burkard TR, Brennecke J, Ameres SL, Patel DJ. Proc Natl Acad Sci U S A. 2020 Dec 1;117(48):30370-30379. doi: 10.1073/pnas.2018156117. Epub 2020 Nov 16. PubMed 33199607.
Backbone
  Vector backbone: pAFMW
  Vector type: Insect Expression
Growth in bacteria
  Bacterial resistance: Ampicillin, 100 μg/mL
  Growth temperature: 37°C
  Growth strain: DH5alpha
  Copy number: Unknown
Gene/Insert
  Gene/Insert name: Nibbler
  Species: D. melanogaster (fly)
  Mutation: R272A [CGG=> GCG], K276A [AAG=>GCG], R280A [CGA=>GCA], K284A [AAG=> GCG]
  Entrez Gene: Nbr (a.k.a. Dmel_CG9247, CG9247, Dmel\CG9247, nbr)
  Tag / fusion protein: FLAG-Myc (N terminal on insert)
  Cloning method: Gateway Cloning
Terms and licenses: Academic/Nonprofit Terms; Industry Terms: Not Available to Industry
How to cite: pAFMW-Nbr[R272A,K276A, R280A,K284A] was a gift from Stefan Ameres (Addgene plasmid # 188599 ; http://n2t.net/addgene:188599 ; RRID:Addgene_188599)
